Addgene plasmid #71887: pAC1364-pmax-dCas9Master_mCBPHAT
Purpose: dCas9Master_mCBPHAT in pmax expression vector
Depositing lab: Albert Cheng. Depositing organization: Jackson Laboratory. Publication: Casilio: a versatile CRISPR-Cas9-Pumilio hybrid for gene regulation and genomic labeling. Cheng AW, Jillette N, Lee P, Plaskon D, Fujiwara Y, Wang W, Taghbalout A, Wang H. Cell Res. 2016 Feb;26(2):254-7. doi: 10.1038/cr.2016.3. Epub 2016 Jan 15. PubMed 26768771.
Backbone
  Vector backbone: pAC90-pmax-DEST
  Vector type: Mammalian Expression, CRISPR
Growth in bacteria
  Bacterial resistance: Kanamycin, 50 μg/mL
  Growth temperature: 37°C
  Growth strain: DH5alpha
  Copy number: Unknown
Gene/Insert
  Gene/Insert name: dCas9-mCBPHAT
  Species: Synthetic
  Promoter: CAGGS + chim intron
  Tag / fusion protein: mCBP HAT domain (C terminal on insert)
  Cloning method: Gateway Cloning
  Sequencing primers: 5′ gggcttgtcgagacagagaagat; 3′ ACCGAGGAGAGGGTTAGGGAT
Terms and licenses: Academic/Nonprofit Terms; Industry Terms: Not Available to Industry
Depositor comments: Please visit http://casil.io for more information, updates, and protocols.
How to cite: pAC1364-pmax-dCas9Master_mCBPHAT was a gift from Albert Cheng (Addgene plasmid # 71887)
