[The description below was written by a language model from this plasmid's Addgene catalogue record and pLannotate feature annotations shown in this document.]
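Description:
pAC1364-pmax-dCas9Master_mCBPHAT is a 9,590 bp mammalian expression plasmid for CRISPR-based epigenetic targeting. It was made by Gateway recombination of a dCas9-mCBPHAT insert into the pAC90-pmax-DEST destination backbone. It replicates in E. coli from a high-copy ColE1/pUC-type origin and is selected with kanamycin through a Tn5 aminoglycoside phosphotransferase (NeoR/KanR) gene, which here appears to be driven by a fragment of the bla promoter. No dedicated mammalian promoter is annotated for this marker, so the plasmid seems suited to transient transfection rather than G418 selection.

The catalogue lists the promoter as CAGGS plus a chimeric intron. The automated annotation instead identifies a CMV immediate-early enhancer and CMV promoter, followed by the β-globin/immunoglobulin chimeric intron, so the two sources differ on the core promoter. Between the attB1 and attB2 sites left by Gateway cloning lies a single open reading frame. It begins with a short HA epitope segment, continues with Streptococcus pyogenes Cas9 (nuclease-dead according to the record, although the annotation tool labels it simply as Cas9), and ends with a C-terminal portion of CREB-binding protein containing the histone acetyltransferase domain. The name indicates mouse CBP, and the annotation matched it to the human homologue. A V5 tag sequence lies downstream of attB2, but the record does not show whether it is translated in frame. An SV40 polyadenylation signal terminates the transcript.

When co-expressed with a guide RNA, the fusion should bring acetyltransferase activity to a chosen genomic locus and so promote transcriptional activation. The plasmid was deposited with work on the Casilio system, which combines dCas9 with Pumilio-based effector recruitment. In that setting a direct dCas9-effector fusion would plausibly serve as a comparison, though the record does not state this role.
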