Features (pLannotate 1.2.2; 14 found; start..end, strand, type, name):
    140..517     +  enhancer       CMV enhancer: human cytomegalovirus immediate early enhancer
    519..718     +  promoter       CMV promoter: human cytomegalovirus (CMV) immediate early promoter
    813..945     +  intron         chimeric intron: chimera between introns from human β-globin and immunoglobulin heavy chain genes
    960..984     +  protein_bind   attB1: mutant version of attB; recombination site for the Gateway® BP reaction BP Clonase™
   1065..1092    +  CDS            3xHA (fragment): three tandem HA epitope tags
   1125..5225    +  CDS            Cas9: Cas9 (Csn1) endonuclease from the Streptococcus pyogenes Type II CRISPR/Cas system generates RNA-guided double strand breaks in DNA
   5223..7601    +  CDS            CREBBP (fragment): CBP_HUMAN - Also known as CBP. Experimental evidence at protein level: Swiss-Prot protein existence level 1. Acetylates histones, giving a specific tag for transcriptional activation (PubMed:24616510). Also acetylates non- histone proteins, like DDX21, FBL, IRF2, MAFG, NCOA3, POLR1E/PAF53 and FOXO1 (PubMed:10490106, PubMed:11154691, PubMed:12738767, PubMed:12929931, PubMed:9707565, PubMed:24207024, PubMed:28790157, PubMed:30540930). Binds specifically to phosphorylated CREB and enhances its transcriptional activity toward cAMP-responsive genes. Acts as a coactivator of ALX1. Acts as a circadia
   7620..7644    -  protein_bind   attB2: mutant version of attB; recombination site for the Gateway® BP reaction BP Clonase™
   7697..7738    +  CDS            V5 tag: epitope tag from simian virus 5
   7793..7874    -  polyA_signal   SV40 poly(A) signal: SV40 polyadenylation signal
   7897..7965    -  CDS            large T antigen (fragment): large T antigen from SV40 (simian virus 40)
   8072..8659    -  rep_origin     ori: high-copy-number ColE1/pMB1/pBR322/pUC origin of replication
   8740..9534    -  CDS            NeoR/KanR: aminoglycoside phosphotransferase from Tn5; aph(3')-II (or nptII); confers resistance to neomycin, kanamycin, and G418 (Geneticin®)
   9535..9561    -  promoter       AmpR promoter (fragment): bla
>Addgene plasmid #71887 | pAC1364-pmax-dCas9Master_mCBPHAT | depositor full sequence | sequence record 134415 | pAC1364-pmax-dCas9Master_mCBPHAT sequence 9590 bps
TCAATATTGGCCATTAGCCATATTATTCATTGGTTATATAGCATAAATCAATATTGGCTATTGGCCATTG
CATACGTTGTATCTATATCATAATATGTACATTTATATTGGCTCATGTCCAATATGACCGCCATGTTGGC
ATTGATTATTGACTAGTTATTAATAGTAATCAATTACGGGGTCATTAGTTCATAGCCCATATATGGAGTT
CCGCGTTACATAACTTACGGTAAATGGCCCGCCTGGCTGACCGCCCAACGACCCCCGCCCATTGACGTCA
ATAATGACGTATGTTCCCATAGTAACGCCAATAGGGACTTTCCATTGACGTCAATGGGTGGAGTATTTAC
GGTAAACTGCCCACTTGGCAGTACATCAAGTGTATCATATGCCAAGTCCGCCCCCTATTGACGTCAATGA
CGGTAAATGGCCCGCCTGGCATTATGCCCAGTACATGACCTTACGGGACTTTCCTACTTGGCAGTACATC
TACGTATTAGTCATCGCTATTACCATGGTGATGCGGTTTTGGCAGTACACCAATGGGCGTGGATAGCGGT
TTGACTCACGGGGATTTCCAAGTCTCCACCCCATTGACGTCAATGGGAGTTTGTTTTGGCACCAAAATCA
ACGGGACTTTCCAAAATGTCGTAATAACCCCGCCCCGTTGACGCAAATGGGCGGTAGGCGTGTACGGTGG
GAGGTCTATATAAGCAGAGGTCGTTTAGTGAACCGTCAGATCACTAGTAGCTTTATTGCGGTAGTTTATC
ACAGTTAAATTGCTAACGCAGTCAGTGCTCGACTGATCACAGGTAAGTATCAAGGTTACAAGACAGGTTT
AAGGAGGCCAATAGAAACTGGGCTTGTCGAGACAGAGAAGATTCTTGCGTTTCTGATAGGCACCTATTGG
TCTTACTGACATCCACTTTGCCTTTCTCTCCACAGGGAAAAAACAATTGACAAGTTTGTACAAAAAAGCA
GGCTCCGAATTCACCGGTGCCGCCACCATGATCGATGGTGGCGGTGGTAGCGGGGGAGGCGGCTCCGGGG
GCGGAGGCAGTATGTACCCATACGATGTTCCAGATTACGCTTCGCCGAAGAAAAAGCGCAAGGTCGAAGC
GTCCGACAAGAAGTACAGCATCGGCCTGGCCATCGGCACCAACTCTGTGGGCTGGGCCGTGATCACCGAC
GAGTACAAGGTGCCCAGCAAGAAATTCAAGGTGCTGGGCAACACCGACCGGCACAGCATCAAGAAGAACC
TGATCGGAGCCCTGCTGTTCGACAGCGGCGAAACAGCCGAGGCCACCCGGCTGAAGAGAACCGCCAGAAG
AAGATACACCAGACGGAAGAACCGGATCTGCTATCTGCAAGAGATCTTCAGCAACGAGATGGCCAAGGTG
GACGACAGCTTCTTCCACAGACTGGAAGAGTCCTTCCTGGTGGAAGAGGATAAGAAGCACGAGCGGCACC
CCATCTTCGGCAACATCGTGGACGAGGTGGCCTACCACGAGAAGTACCCCACCATCTACCACCTGAGAAA
GAAACTGGTGGACAGCACCGACAAGGCCGACCTGCGGCTGATCTATCTGGCCCTGGCCCACATGATCAAG
TTCCGGGGCCACTTCCTGATCGAGGGCGACCTGAACCCCGACAACAGCGACGTGGACAAGCTGTTCATCC
AGCTGGTGCAGACCTACAACCAGCTGTTCGAGGAAAACCCCATCAACGCCAGCGGCGTGGACGCCAAGGC
CATCCTGTCTGCCAGACTGAGCAAGAGCAGACGGCTGGAAAATCTGATCGCCCAGCTGCCCGGCGAGAAG
AAGAATGGCCTGTTCGGCAACCTGATTGCCCTGAGCCTGGGCCTGACCCCCAACTTCAAGAGCAACTTCG
ACCTGGCCGAGGATGCCAAACTGCAGCTGAGCAAGGACACCTACGACGACGACCTGGACAACCTGCTGGC
CCAGATCGGCGACCAGTACGCCGACCTGTTTCTGGCCGCCAAGAACCTGTCCGACGCCATCCTGCTGAGC
GACATCCTGAGAGTGAACACCGAGATCACCAAGGCCCCCCTGAGCGCCTCTATGATCAAGAGATACGACG
AGCACCACCAGGACCTGACCCTGCTGAAAGCTCTCGTGCGGCAGCAGCTGCCTGAGAAGTACAAAGAGAT
TTTCTTCGACCAGAGCAAGAACGGCTACGCCGGCTACATTGACGGCGGAGCCAGCCAGGAAGAGTTCTAC
AAGTTCATCAAGCCCATCCTGGAAAAGATGGACGGCACCGAGGAACTGCTCGTGAAGCTGAACAGAGAGG
ACCTGCTGCGGAAGCAGCGGACCTTCGACAACGGCAGCATCCCCCACCAGATCCACCTGGGAGAGCTGCA
CGCCATTCTGCGGCGGCAGGAAGATTTTTACCCATTCCTGAAGGACAACCGGGAAAAGATCGAGAAGATC
CTGACCTTCCGCATCCCCTACTACGTGGGCCCTCTGGCCAGGGGAAACAGCAGATTCGCCTGGATGACCA
GAAAGAGCGAGGAAACCATCACCCCCTGGAACTTCGAGGAAGTGGTGGACAAGGGCGCTTCCGCCCAGAG
CTTCATCGAGCGGATGACCAACTTCGATAAGAACCTGCCCAACGAGAAGGTGCTGCCCAAGCACAGCCTG
CTGTACGAGTACTTCACCGTGTATAACGAGCTGACCAAAGTGAAATACGTGACCGAGGGAATGAGAAAGC
CCGCCTTCCTGAGCGGCGAGCAGAAAAAGGCCATCGTGGACCTGCTGTTCAAGACCAACCGGAAAGTGAC
CGTGAAGCAGCTGAAAGAGGACTACTTCAAGAAAATCGAGTGCTTCGACTCCGTGGAAATCTCCGGCGTG
GAAGATCGGTTCAACGCCTCCCTGGGCACATACCACGATCTGCTGAAAATTATCAAGGACAAGGACTTCC
TGGACAATGAGGAAAACGAGGACATTCTGGAAGATATCGTGCTGACCCTGACACTGTTTGAGGACAGAGA
GATGATCGAGGAACGGCTGAAAACCTATGCCCACCTGTTCGACGACAAAGTGATGAAGCAGCTGAAGCGG
CGGAGATACACCGGCTGGGGCAGGCTGAGCCGGAAGCTGATCAACGGCATCCGGGACAAGCAGTCCGGCA
AGACAATCCTGGATTTCCTGAAGTCCGACGGCTTCGCCAACAGAAACTTCATGCAGCTGATCCACGACGA
CAGCCTGACCTTTAAAGAGGACATCCAGAAAGCCCAGGTGTCCGGCCAGGGCGATAGCCTGCACGAGCAC
ATTGCCAATCTGGCCGGCAGCCCCGCCATTAAGAAGGGCATCCTGCAGACAGTGAAGGTGGTGGACGAGC
TCGTGAAAGTGATGGGCCGGCACAAGCCCGAGAACATCGTGATCGAAATGGCCAGAGAGAACCAGACCAC
CCAGAAGGGACAGAAGAACAGCCGCGAGAGAATGAAGCGGATCGAAGAGGGCATCAAAGAGCTGGGCAGC
CAGATCCTGAAAGAACACCCCGTGGAAAACACCCAGCTGCAGAACGAGAAGCTGTACCTGTACTACCTGC
AGAATGGGCGGGATATGTACGTGGACCAGGAACTGGACATCAACCGGCTGTCCGACTACGATGTGGACGC
CATCGTGCCTCAGAGCTTTCTGAAGGACGACTCCATCGACAACAAGGTGCTGACCAGAAGCGACAAGAAC
CGGGGCAAGAGCGACAACGTGCCCTCCGAAGAGGTCGTGAAGAAGATGAAGAACTACTGGCGGCAGCTGC
TGAACGCCAAGCTGATTACCCAGAGAAAGTTCGACAATCTGACCAAGGCCGAGAGAGGCGGCCTGAGCGA
ACTGGATAAGGCCGGCTTCATCAAGAGACAGCTGGTGGAAACCCGGCAGATCACAAAGCACGTGGCACAG
ATCCTGGACTCCCGGATGAACACTAAGTACGACGAGAATGACAAGCTGATCCGGGAAGTGAAAGTGATCA
CCCTGAAGTCCAAGCTGGTGTCCGATTTCCGGAAGGATTTCCAGTTTTACAAAGTGCGCGAGATCAACAA
CTACCACCACGCCCACGACGCCTACCTGAACGCCGTCGTGGGAACCGCCCTGATCAAAAAGTACCCTAAG
CTGGAAAGCGAGTTCGTGTACGGCGACTACAAGGTGTACGACGTGCGGAAGATGATCGCCAAGAGCGAGC
AGGAAATCGGCAAGGCTACCGCCAAGTACTTCTTCTACAGCAACATCATGAACTTTTTCAAGACCGAGAT
TACCCTGGCCAACGGCGAGATCCGGAAGCGGCCTCTGATCGAGACAAACGGCGAAACCGGGGAGATCGTG
TGGGATAAGGGCCGGGATTTTGCCACCGTGCGGAAAGTGCTGAGCATGCCCCAAGTGAATATCGTGAAAA
AGACCGAGGTGCAGACAGGCGGCTTCAGCAAAGAGTCTATCCTGCCCAAGAGGAACAGCGATAAGCTGAT
CGCCAGAAAGAAGGACTGGGACCCTAAGAAGTACGGCGGCTTCGACAGCCCCACCGTGGCCTATTCTGTG
CTGGTGGTGGCCAAAGTGGAAAAGGGCAAGTCCAAGAAACTGAAGAGTGTGAAAGAGCTGCTGGGGATCA
CCATCATGGAAAGAAGCAGCTTCGAGAAGAATCCCATCGACTTTCTGGAAGCCAAGGGCTACAAAGAAGT
GAAAAAGGACCTGATCATCAAGCTGCCTAAGTACTCCCTGTTCGAGCTGGAAAACGGCCGGAAGAGAATG
CTGGCCTCTGCCGGCGAACTGCAGAAGGGAAACGAACTGGCCCTGCCCTCCAAATATGTGAACTTCCTGT
ACCTGGCCAGCCACTATGAGAAGCTGAAGGGCTCCCCCGAGGATAATGAGCAGAAACAGCTGTTTGTGGA
ACAGCACAAGCACTACCTGGACGAGATCATCGAGCAGATCAGCGAGTTCTCCAAGAGAGTGATCCTGGCC
GACGCTAATCTGGACAAAGTGCTGTCCGCCTACAACAAGCACCGGGATAAGCCCATCAGAGAGCAGGCCG
AGAATATCATCCACCTGTTTACCCTGACCAATCTGGGAGCCCCTGCCGCCTTCAAGTACTTTGACACCAC
CATCGACCGGAAGAGGTACACCAGCACCAAAGAGGTGCTGGACGCCACCCTGATCCACCAGAGCATCACC
GGCCTGTACGAGACACGGATCGACCTGTCTCAGCTGGGAGGCGACAGCCCCAAGAAGAAGAGAAAGGTGG
AGGCCAGCGGAGGCGGCGGTAGCGGAGGAGGCGGGTCCGGCGGCGGCGGTAGTGGGCCGGCCATCTTTAA
ACCCGAGGAGCTACGCCAGGCACTTATGCCAACTCTAGAAGCACTCTATCGACAGGACCCAGAGTCTTTG
CCTTTTCGTCAGCCTGTAGATCCTCAGCTCCTAGGAATCCCAGATTATTTTGATATAGTGAAGAATCCTA
TGGACCTTTCTACCATCAAACGAAAGCTGGACACAGGGCAATATCAAGAACCCTGGCAGTATGTGGATGA
TGTCTGGCTTATGTTCAACAATGCGTGGCTATATAATCGTAAAACGTCCCGTGTATATAAATTTTGCAGT
AAACTTGCAGAGGTCTTTGAACAAGAAATTGACCCTGTCATGCAGTCTCTTGGATATTGCTGTGGACGAA
AGTATGAGTTCTCCCCACAGACTTTGTGCTGTTACGGAAAGCAGCTGTGTACAATTCCTCGTGATGCAGC
CTACTACAGCTATCAGAATAGGTATCATTTCTGTGAGAAGTGTTTCACAGAGATCCAGGGCGAGAATGTG
ACCCTGGGTGACGACCCTTCCCAACCTCAGACGACAATTTCCAAGGATCAATTTGAAAAGAAGAAAAATG
ATACCTTAGATCCTGAACCTTTTGTTGACTGCAAAGAGTGTGGCCGGAAGATGCATCAGATTTGTGTTCT
ACACTATGACATCATTTGGCCTTCAGGTTTTGTGTGTGACAACTGTTTGAAGAAAACTGGCAGACCTCGG
AAAGAAAACAAATTCAGTGCTAAGAGGCTGCAGACCACACGATTGGGAAACCACTTAGAAGACAGAGTGA
ATAAGTTTTTGCGGCGCCAGAATCACCCTGAAGCTGGGGAGGTTTTTGTCAGAGTGGTGGCCAGCTCAGA
CAAGACTGTGGAGGTCAAGCCGGGAATGAAGTCAAGGTTTGTGGATTCTGGAGAGATGTCGGAATCTTTC
CCATATCGTACCAAAGCACTCTTTGCTTTTGAGGAGATCGATGGAGTCGATGTGTGCTTTTTTGGGATGC
ATGTGCAAGAATACGGCTCTGATTGCCCCCCACCAAATACAAGGCGTGTATACATATCTTATCTGGACAG
TATTCATTTCTTCCGGCCCCGCTGCCTCCGGACAGCTGTTTACCATGAGATCCTCATCGGATATCTCGAG
TATGTGAAGAAATTGGGGTATGTGACAGGACATATTTGGGCCTGTCCCCCAAGTGAAGGAGATGACTATA
TCTTTCATTGCCACCCCCCTGACCAGAAAATCCCCAAACCAAAACGACTACAGGAGTGGTACAAGAAGAT
GCTGGACAAGGCGTTTGCAGAGAGGATCATTAACGACTATAAGGACATCTTCAAACAAGCGAACGAAGAC
AGGCTCACGAGTGCCAAGGAGTTGCCCTATTTTGAAGGAGATTTCTGGCCTAATGTGTTGGAAGAAAGCA
TTAAGGAACTAGAACAAGAAGAAGAAGAAAGGAAAAAAGAAGAGAGTACTGCAGCGAGTGAGACTCCTGA
GGGCAGTCAGGGTGACAGCAAAAATGCGAAGAAAAAGAACAACAAGAAGACCAACAAAAACAAAAGCAGC
ATTAGCCGCGCCAACAAGAAGAAGCCCAGCATGCCCAATGTTTCCAACGACCTGTCGCAGAAGCTGTATG
CCACCATGGAGAAGCACAAGGAGGTATTCTTTGTGATTCATCTGCATGCTGGGCCTGTTATCAGCACTCA
GCCCCCCATCGTGGACCCTGATCCTCTGCTTAGCTGTGACCTCATGGATGGGCGAGATGCCTTCCTCACC
CTGGCCAGAGACAAGCACTGGGAATTCTCTTCCTTACGCCGCTCCAAATGGTCCACTCTGTGCATGCTGG
TGGAGCTGCACACACAGGGCCAGGACCGCTTTGTTTATACCTGCAATGAGTGCAAACACCATGTGGAAAC
ACGCTGGCACTGCACTGTGTGTGAGGACTATGACCTTTGTATCAATTGCTACAACACAAAGAGCCACACC
CATAAGATGGTGAAGTGGGGGCTAGGCCTAGATGATGAGGGCAGCAGTCAGGGTGAGCCACAGTCCAAGA
GCCCCCAGGAATCCCGGCGTCTCAGCATCCAGCGCTGCATCCAGTCCCTGGTGCATGCCTGCCAGTGTCG
CAATGCCAACTGCTCACTGCCGTCTTGCCAGAAGATGAAGCGAGTCGTGCAGCACACCAAGGGCTGCAAG
CGCAAGACTAATGGAGGATGCCCAGTGTGCAAGCAGCTCATTGCTCTTTGCTGCTACCACGCCAAACACT
GCCAAGAAAATAAATGCCCTGTGCCCTTCTGCCTCAACATCTAGTTAATTAAGAATTCGACCCAGCTTTC
TTGTACAAAGTGGTTGATATCCAGCACAGTGGCGGCCGCTCGAGTCTAGAGGGCCCGCGGTTCGAAGGTA
AGCCTATCCCTAACCCTCTCCTCGGTCTCGATTCTACGCGTACCGGTTAGCAATTGTTTTTTCGATGAGT
TTGGACAAACCACAACTAGAATGCAGTGAAAAAAATGCTTTATTTGTGAAATTTGTGATGCTATTGCTTT
ATTTGTAACCATTATAAGCTGCAATAAACAAGTTAACAACAACAATTGCATTCATTTTATGTTTCAGGTT
CAGGGGGAGGTGTGGGAGGTTTTTTAAAGCAAGTAAAACCTCTACAAATGTGGTACTTAAGAGGGGGAGA
CCAAAGGGCGAGACGTTAAGGCCTCACGTGACATGTGAGCAAAAGGCCAGCAAAAGGCCAGGAACCGTAA
AAAGGCCGCGTTGCTGGCGTTTTTCCATAGGCTCCGCCCCCCTGACGAGCATCACAAAAATCGACGCTCA
AGTCAGAGGTGGCGAAACCCGACAGGACTATAAAGATACCAGGCGTTTCCCCCTGGAAGCTCCCTCGTGC
GCTCTCCTGTTCCGACCCTGCCGCTTACCGGATACCTGTCCGCCTTTCTCCCTTCGGGAAGCGTGGCGCT
TTCTCATAGCTCACGCTGTAGGTATCTCAGTTCGGTGTAGGTCGTTCGCTCCAAGCTGGGCTGTGTGCAC
GAACCCCCCGTTCAGCCCGACCGCTGCGCCTTATCCGGTAACTATCGTCTTGAGTCCAACCCGGTAAGAC
ACGACTTATCGCCACTGGCAGCAGCCACTGGTAACAGGATTAGCAGAGCGAGGTATGTAGGCGGTGCTAC
AGAGTTCTTGAAGTGGTGGCCTAACTACGGCTACACTAGAAGGACAGTATTTGGTATCTGCGCTCTGCTG
AAGCCAGTTACCTTCGGAAAAAGAGTTGGTAGCTCTTGATCCGGCAAACAAACCACGCTGGTAGCGGTGG
TTTTTTTGTTTGCAAGCAGCAGATTACGCGCAGAAAAAAAGGATCTCAAGAAGATCCTTTGATCTTTTCT
ACGGGGTCTGACGCTCAGTGGAACGAAAACTCACGTTAAGGGATTTTGGTCATGCCGTCTCAGAAGAACT
CGTCAAGAAGGCGATAGAAGGCGATGCGCTGCGAATCGGGAGCGGCGATACCGTAAAGCACGAGGAAGCG
GTCAGCCCATTCGCCGCCAAGCTCTTCAGCAATATCACGGGTAGCCAACGCTATGTCCTGATAGCGGTCC
GCCACACCCAGCCGGCCACAGTCGATGAATCCAGAAAAGCGGCCATTTTCCACCATGATATTCGGCAAGC
AGGCATCGCCATGGGTCACGACGAGATCCTCGCCGTCGGGCATGCTCGCCTTGAGCCTGGCGAACAGTTC
GGCTGGCGCGAGCCCCTGATGCTCTTCGTCCAGATCATCCTGATCGACAAGACCGGCTTCCATCCGAGTA
CGTGCTCGCTCGATGCGATGTTTCGCTTGGTGGTCGAATGGGCAGGTAGCCGGATCAAGCGTATGCAGCC
GCCGCATTGCATCAGCCATGATGGATACTTTCTCGGCAGGAGCAAGGTGAGATGACAGGAGATCCTGCCC
CGGCACTTCGCCCAATAGCAGCCAGTCCCTTCCCGCTTCAGTGACAACGTCGAGCACAGCTGCGCAAGGA
ACGCCCGTCGTGGCCAGCCACGATAGCCGCGCTGCCTCGTCTTGCAGTTCATTCAGGGCACCGGACAGGT
CGGTCTTGACAAAAAGAACCGGGCGCCCCTGCGCTGACAGCCGGAACACGGCGGCATCAGAGCAGCCGAT
TGTCTGTTGTGCCCAGTCATAGCCGAATAGCCTCTCCACCCAAGCGGCCGGAGAACCTGCGTGCAATCCA
TCTTGTTCAATCATAATATTATTGAAGCATTTATCAGGGTTCGTCTCGTCCCGGTCTCCTCCCATGCATG
