>Addgene plasmid #71887 | pAC1364-pmax-dCas9Master_mCBPHAT | addgene partial sequence | sequence record 136874 | chim-int-F 5'-TCTTACTGACATCCACTTTGCC-3'
TGACAAGTTTGTACAAAAAAGCAGGCTCCGAATTCACCGGTGCCGCCACCATGATCGATGGTGGCGGTGG
TAGCGGGGGAGGCGGCTCCGGGGGCGGAGGCAGTATGTACCCATACGATGTTCCAGATTACGCTTCGCCG
AAGAAAAAGCGCAAGGTCGAAGCGTCCGACAAGAAGTACAGCATCGGCCTGGCCATCGGCACCAACTCTG
TGGGCTGGGCCGTGATCACCGACGAGTACAAGGTGCCCAGCAAGAAATTCAAGGTGCTGGGCAACACCGA
CCGGCACAGCATCAAGAAGAACCTGATCGGAGCCCTGCTGTTCGACAGCGGCGAAACAGCCGAGGCCACC
CGGCTGAAGAGAACCGCCAGAAGAAGATACACCAGACGGAAGAACCGGATCTGCTATCTGCAAGAGATCT
TCAGCAACGAGATGGCCAAGGTGGACGACAGCTTCTTCCACAGACTGGAAGAGTCCTTCCTGGTGGAAGA
GGATAAGAAGCACGAGCGGCACCCCATCTTCGGCAACATCGTGGACGAGGTGGCCTACCACGAGAAGTAC
CCCACCATCTACCACCTGAGAAAGAAACTGGTGGACAGCACCGACAAGGCCGACCTGCGGCTGATCTATC
TGGCCCTGGCCCACATGATCAAGTTCCGGGGCCACTTCCTGATCGAGGGCGACCTGAACCCCGACAACAG
CGACGTGGACAAGCTGTTCATCCAGCTGGTGCAGACCTACAACCAGCTGTTCGAGGAAAACCCCATCAAC
GCCAGCGGCGTGGACGCCAAGGCCATCCTGTCTGCCAGACTGAGCAAGAGCAGACGGCTGGAAAATCTGA
TCGCCCAGCTGCCCGGCGAGAAGAAGAATGGCCTGTTCGGCAACCTGATTGCCCT
