>Addgene plasmid #71887 | pAC1364-pmax-dCas9Master_mCBPHAT | addgene partial sequence | sequence record 136949 | EBV-rev 5'-GTGGTTTGTCCAAACTCATC-3'
CGAGACCGAGGAGAGGGTTAGGGATAGGCTTACCTTCGAACCGCGGGCCCTCTAGACTCGAGCGGCCGCC
ACTGTGCTGGATATCAACCACTTTGTACAAGAAAGCTGGGTCGAATTCTTAATTAACTAGATGTTGAGGC
AGAAGGGCACAGGGCATTTATTTTCTTGGCAGTGTTTGGCGTGGTAGCAGCAAAGAGCAATGAGCTGCTT
GCACACTGGGCATCCTCCATTAGTCTTGCGCTTGCAGCCCTTGGTGTGCTGCACGACTCGCTTCATCTTC
TGGCAAGACGGCAGTGAGCAGTTGGCATTGCGACACTGGCAGGCATGCACCAGGGACTGGATGCAGCGCT
GGATGCTGAGACGCCGGGATTCCTGGGGGCTCTTGGACTGTGGCTCACCCTGACTGCTGCCCTCATCATC
TAGGCCTAGCCCCCACTTCACCATCTTATGGGTGTGGCTCTTTGTGTTGTAGCAATTGATACAAAGGTCA
TAGTCCTCACACACAGTGCAGTGCCAGCGTGTTTCCACATGGTGTTTGCACTCATTGCAGGTATAAACAA
AGCGGTCCTGGCCCTGTGTGTGCAGCTCCACCAGCATGCACAGAGTGGACCATTTGGAGCGGCGTAAGGA
AGAGAATTCCCAGTGCTTGTCTCTGGCCAGGGTGAGGAAGGCATCTCGCCCATCCATGAGGTCACAGCTA
AGCAGAGGATCAGGGTCCACGATGGGGGGCTGAGTGCTGATAACAGGCCCAGCATGCAGATGAATCACAA
AGAATACCTCCTTGTGCTTCTCCATGGTGGCATACAGCTTCTGCGACAGGTCGTTGGAAACATTGGGCAT
GCTGGGCTTCTTCTTGTTGGCGCGGCTAATGCTGCTTTTGTTTTTGTTG
